>Addgene plasmid #73016 | pQCXIP-turboRFP | depositor full sequence | sequence record 135997 | pQCXIP-turboRFP sequence 8086 bps
TCCGCGTTACATAACTTACGGTAAATGGCCCGCCTGGCTGACCGCCCAACGACCCCCGCCCATTGACGTC
AATAATGACGTATGTTCCCATAGTAACGCCAATAGGGACTTTCCATTGACGTCAATGGGTGGAGTATTTA
CGGTAAACTGCCCACTTGGCAGTACATCAAGTGTATCATATGCCAAGTACGCCCCCTATTGACGTCAATG
ACGGTAAATGGCCCGCCTGGCATTATGCCCAGTACATGACCTTATGGGACTTTCCTACTTGGCAGTACAT
CTACGTATTAGTCATCGCTATTACCATGGTGATGCGGTTTTGGCAGTACATCAATGGGCGTGGATAGCGG
TTTGACTCACGGGGATTTCCAAGTCTCCACCCCATTGACGTCAATGGGAGTTTGTTTTGGCACCAAAATC
AACGGGACTTTCCAAAATGTCGTAACAACTCCGCCCCATTGACGCAAATGGGCGGTAGGCGTGTACGGTG
GGAGGTCTATATAAGCAGAGCTCAATAAAAGAGCCCACAACCCCTCACTCGGCGCGCCAGTCTTCCGATA
GACTGCGTCGCCCGGGTACCCGTATTCCCAATAAAGCCTCTTGCTGTTTGCATCCGAATCGTGGTCTCGC
TGTTCCTTGGGAGGGTCTCCTCTGAGTGATTGACTACCCACGACGGGGGTCTTTCATTTGGGGGCTCGTC
CGGGATTTGGAGACCCCTGCCCAGGGACCACCGACCCACCACCGGGAGGTAAGCTGGCCAGCAACTTATC
TGTGTCTGTCCGATTGTCTAGTGTCTATGTTTGATGTTATGCGCCTGCGTCTGTACTAGTTAGCTAACTA
GCTCTGTATCTGGCGGACCCGTGGTGGAACTGACGAGTTCTGAACACCCGGCCGCAACCCTGGGAGACGT
CCCAGGGACTTTGGGGGCCGTTTTTGTGGCCCGACCTGAGGAAGGGAGTCGATGTGGAATCCGACCCCGT
CAGGATATGTGGTTCTGGTAGGAGACGAGAACCTAAAACAGTTCCCGCCTCCGTCTGAATTTTTGCTTTC
GGTTTGGAACCGAAGCCGCGCGTCTTGTCTGCTGCAGCGCTGCAGCATCGTTCTGTGTTGTCTCTGTCTG
ACTGTGTTTCTGTATTTGTCTGAAAATTAGGGCCAGACTGTTACCACTCCCTTAAGTTTGACCTTAGGTC
ACTGGAAAGATGTCGAGCGGATCGCTCACAACCAGTCGGTAGATGTCAAGAAGAGACGTTGGGTTACCTT
CTGCTCTGCAGAATGGCCAACCTTTAACGTCGGATGGCCGCGAGACGGCACCTTTAACCGAGACCTCATC
ACCCAGGTTAAGATCAAGGTCTTTTCACCTGGCCCGCATGGACACCCAGACCAGGTCCCCTACATCGTGA
CCTGGGAAGCCTTGGCTTTTGACCCCCCTCCCTGGGTCAAGCCCTTTGTACACCCTAAGCCTCCGCCTCC
TCTTCCTCCATCCGCCCCGTCTCTCCCCCTTGAACCTCCTCGTTCGACCCCGCCTCGATCCTCCCTTTAT
CCAGCCCTCACTCCTTCTCTAGGCGCCGGAATTGAAGATCTGGGGGATCGATCCTCTAGAGTCCGTTACA
TAACTTACGGTAAATGGCCCGCCTGGCTGACCGCCCAACGACCCCCGCCCATTGACGTCAATAATGACGT
ATGTTCCCATAGTAACGCCAATAGGGACTTTCCATTGACGTCAATGGGTGGAGTATTTACGGTAAACTGC
CCACTTGGCAGTACATCAAGTGTATCATATGCCAAGTACGCCCCCTATTGACGTCAATGACGGTAAATGG
CCCGCCTGGCATTATGCCCAGTACATGACCTTATGGGACTTTCCTACTTGGCAGTACATCTACGTATTAG
TCATCGCTATTACCATGGTGATGCGGTTTTGGCAGTACATCAATGGGCGTGAATAGCGGTTTGACTCACG
GGGATTTCCAAGTCTCCACCCCATTGACGTCAATGGGAGTTTGTTTTGGCACCAAAATCAACGGGACTTT
CCAAAATGTCGTAACAACTCCGCCCCATTGACGCAAATGGGCGGTAGGCGTGTACGGTGGGAGGTCTATA
TAAGCAGAGCTCGTTTAGTGAACCGTCAGATCGCCTGGAGACGCCATCCACGCTGTTTTGACCTCCATAG
AAGACACCGGGACCGATCCAGCCTCCGCGGCCGGGAACGGTGCATTGGAACGGACCTGCAGGAATTGATC
CGCGGCCGCACCGGTAGGCCTCGTACGCTTAATTAACGGATCCTGGCATGAGCGAGCTGATCAAGGAGAA
CATGCACATGAAGCTGTACATGGAGGGCACCGTGAACAACCACCACTTCAAGTGCACATCCGAGGGCGAA
GGCAAGCCCTACGAGGGCACCCAGACCATGAAGATCAAGGTGGTCGAGGGCGGCCCTCTCCCCTTCGCCT
TCGACATCCTGGCTACCAGCTTCATGTACGGCAGCAAAGCCTTCATCAACCACACCCAGGGCATCCCCGA
CTTCTTTAAGCAGTCCTTCCCTGAGGGCTTCACATGGGAGAGAATCACCACATACGAAGACGGGGGCGTG
CTGACCGCTACCCAGGACACCAGCTTCCAGAACGGCTGCATCATCTACAACGTCAAGATCAACGGGGTGA
ACTTCCCATCCAACGGCCCTGTGATGCAGAAGAAAACACGCGGCTGGGAGGCCAACACCGAGATGCTGTA
CCCCGCTGACGGCGGCCTGAGAGGCCACAGCCAGATGGCCCTGAAGCTCGTGGGCGGGGGCTACCTGCAC
TGCTCCTTCAAGACCACATACAGATCCAAGAAACCCGCTAAGAACCTCAAGATGCCCGGCTTCCACTTCG
TGGACCACAGACTGGAAAGAATCAAGGAGGCCGACAAAGAGACCTACGTCGAGCAGCACGAGATGGCTGT
GGCCAAGTACTGCGACCTCCCTAGCAAACTGGGGCACAGATGATACGAATTCCGCCCCTCTCCCTCCCCC
CCCCCTAACGTTACTGGCCGAAGCCGCTTGGAATAAGGCCGGTGTGCGTTTGTCTATATGTTATTTTCCA
CCATATTGCCGTCTTTTGGCAATGTGAGGGCCCGGAAACCTGGCCCTGTCTTCTTGACGAGCATTCCTAG
GGGTCTTTCCCCTCTCGCCAAAGGAATGCAAGGTCTGTTGAATGTCGTGAAGGAAGCAGTTCCTCTGGAA
GCTTCTTGAAGACAAACAACGTCTGTAGCGACCCTTTGCAGGCAGCGGAACCCCCCACCTGGCGACAGGT
GCCTCTGCGGCCAAAAGCCACGTGTATAAGATACACCTGCAAAGGCGGCACAACCCCAGTGCCACGTTGT
GAGTTGGATAGTTGTGGAAAGAGTCAAATGGCTCTCCTCAAGCGTATTCAACAAGGGGCTGAAGGATGCC
CAGAAGGTACCCCATTGTATGGGATCTGATCTGGGGCCTCGGTGCACATGCTTTACATGTGTTTAGTCGA
GGTTAAAAAACGTCTAGGCCCCCCGAACCACGGGGACGTGGTTTTCCTTTGAAAAACACGATGATAAGCT
TGCCACAACCATGGCTGAACAAGATGGATTGCACGCAGGTTCTCCGGCCGCTTGGGTGGAGAGGCTATTC
GGCTATGACTGGGCACAACAGACAATCGGCTGCTCTGATGCCGCCGTGTTCCGGCTGTCAGCGCAGGGGC
GCCCGGTTCTTTTTGTCAAGACCGACCTGTCCGGTGCCCTGAATGAACTGCAGGACGAGGCAGCGCGGCT
ATCGTGGCTGGCCACGACGGGCGTTCCTTGCGCAGCTGTGCTCGACGTTGTCACTGAAGCGGGAAGGGAC
TGGCTGCTATTGGGCGAAGTGCCGGGGCAGGATCTCCTGTCATCTCACCTTGCTCCTGCCGAGAAAGTAT
CCATCATGGCTGATGCAATGCGGCGGCTGCATACGCTTGATCCGGCTACCTGCCCATTCGACCACCAAGC
GAAACATCGCATCGAGCGAGCACGTACTCGGATGGAAGCCGGTCTTGTCGATCAGGATGATCTGGACGAA
GAGCATCAGGGGCTCGCGCCAGCCGAACTGTTCGCCAGGCTCAAGGCGCGCATGCCCGACGGCGAGGATC
TCGTCGTGACCCATGGCGATGCCTGCTTGCCGAATATCATGGTGGAAAATGGCCGCTTTTCTGGATTCAT
CGACTGTGGCCGGCTGGGTGTGGCGGACCGCTATCAGGACATAGCGTTGGCTACCCGTGATATTGCTGAA
GAGCTTGGCGGCGAATGGGCTGACCGCTTCCTCGTGCTTTACGGTATCGCCGCTCCCGATTCGCAGCGCA
TCGCCTTCTATCGCCTTCTTGACGAGTTCTTCTGAGCGGGATCGGCTAGAGTCGACCCGGACGGGACGCT
CCTGCGCCTGATACAGAACGAATTGCTTGCAGGCATCTCATGAGTGTGTCTTCCCGTTTTCCGCCTGAGG
TCACTGCGTGGATGGAGCGCTGGCGCCTGCTGCGCGACGGCGAGCTGCTCACCACCCACTCGAGGGCTGC
AGCGCTGCAGAGGCCGAGTGCAGAACTGCTCCAAAGGGACCTCAAGGCTTTCCGAGGGACACTAGGCTGA
CTCCATCGAGCCAGTGTAGAGATAAGCTTATCGATTAGTCCAATTTGTTAAAGACAGGATATCAGTGGTC
CAGGCTCTAGTTTTGACTCAACAATATCACCAGCTGAAGCCTATAGAGTACGAGCCATAGATAAAATAAA
AGATTTTATTTAGTCTCCAGAAAAAGGGGGGAATGAAAGACCCCACCTGTAGGTTTGGCAAGCTAGCTTA
AGTAACGCCATTTTGCAAGGCATGGAAAAATACATAACTGAGAATAGAGAAGTTCAGATCAAGGTCAGGA
ACAGATGGAACAGGGTCGACCCTAGAGAACCATCAGATGTTTCCAGGGTGCCCCAAGGACCTGAAATGAC
CCTGTGCCTTATTTGAACTAACCAATCAGTTCGCTTCTCGCTTCTGTTCGCGCGCTTCTGCTCCCCGAGC
TCAATAAAAGAGCCCACAACCCCTCACTCGGGGCGCCAGTCCTCCGATTGACTGAGTCGCCCGGGTACCC
GTGTATCCAATAAACCCTCTTGCAGTTGCATCCGACTTGTGGTCTCGCTGTTCCTTGGGAGGGTCTCCTC
TGAGTGATTGACTACCCGTCAGCGGGGGTCTTTCATTTGGGGGCTCGTCCGGGATCGGGAGACCCCTGCC
CAGGGACCACCGACCCACCACCGGGAGGTAAGCTGGCTGCCTCGCGCGTTTCGGTGATGACGGTGAAAAC
CTCTGACACATGCAGCTCCCGGAGACGGTCACAGCTTGTCTGTAAGCGGATGCCGGGAGCAGACAAGCCC
GTCAGGGCGCGTCAGCGGGTGTTGGCGGGTGTCGGGGCGCAGCCATGACCCAGTCACGTAGCGATAGCGG
AGTGTAGATCCGGCTGTGGAATGTGTGTCAGTTAGGGTGTGGAAAGTCCCCAGGCTCCCCAGCAGGCAGA
AGTATGCAAAGCATGCATCTCAATTAGTCAGCAACCAGGTGTGGAAAGTCCCCAGGCTCCCCAGCAGGCA
GAAGTATGCAAAGCATGCATCTCAATTAGTCAGCAACCATAGTCCCGCCCCTAACTCCGCCCATCCCGCC
CCTAACTCCGCCCAGTTCCGCCCATTCTCCGCCCCATGGCTGACTAATTTTTTTTATTTATGCAGAGGCC
GAGGCCGCCTCGGCCTCTGAGCTATTCCAGAAGTAGTGAGGAGGCTTTTTTGGAGGCCTAGGCTTTTGCA
AAAAGCTTACTGGCTTAACTATGCGGCATCAGAGCAGATTGTACTGAGAGTGCACCATATGCGGTGTGAA
ATACCGCACAGATGCGTAAGGAGAAAATACCGCATCAGGCGCTCTTCCGCTTCCTCGCTCACTGACTCGC
TGCGCTCGGTCGTTCGGCTGCGGCGAGCGGTATCAGCTCACTCAAAGGCGGTAATACGGTTATCCACAGA
ATCAGGGGATAACGCAGGAAAGAACATGTGAGCAAAAGGCCAGCAAAAGGCCAGGAACCGTAAAAAGGCC
GCGTTGCTGGCGTTTTTCCATAGGCTCCGCCCCCCTGACGAGCATCACAAAAATCGACGCTCAAGTCAGA
GGTGGCGAAACCCGACAGGACTATAAAGATACCAGGCGTTTCCCCCTGGAAGCTCCCTCGTGCGCTCTCC
TGTTCCGACCCTGCCGCTTACCGGATACCTGTCCGCCTTTCTCCCTTCGGGAAGCGTGGCGCTTTCTCAT
AGCTCACGCTGTAGGTATCTCAGTTCGGTGTAGGTCGTTCGCTCCAAGCTGGGCTGTGTGCACGAACCCC
CCGTTCAGCCCGACCGCTGCGCCTTATCCGGTAACTATCGTCTTGAGTCCAACCCGGTAAGACACGACTT
ATCGCCACTGGCAGCAGCCACTGGTAACAGGATTAGCAGAGCGAGGTATGTAGGCGGTGCTACAGAGTTC
TTGAAGTGGTGGCCTAACTACGGCTACACTAGAAGGACAGTATTTGGTATCTGCGCTCTGCTGAAGCCAG
TTACCTTCGGAAAAAGAGTTGGTAGCTCTTGATCCGGCAAACAAACCACCGCTGGTAGCGGTGGTTTTTT
TGTTTGCAAGCAGCAGATTACGCGCAGAAAAAAAGGATCTCAAGAAGATCCTTTGATCTTTTCTACGGGG
TCTGACGCTCAGTGGAACGAAAACTCACGTTAAGGGATTTTGGTCATGAGATTATCAAAAAGGATCTTCA
CCTAGATCCTTTTAAATTAAAAATGAAGTTTTAAATCAATCTAAAGTATATATGAGTAAACTTGGTCTGA
CAGTTACCAATGCTTAATCAGTGAGGCACCTATCTCAGCGATCTGTCTATTTCGTTCATCCATAGTTGCC
TGACTCCCCGTCGTGTAGATAACTACGATACGGGAGGGCTTACCATCTGGCCCCAGTGCTGCAATGATAC
CGCGAGACCCACGCTCACCGGCTCCAGATTTATCAGCAATAAACCAGCCAGCCGGAAGGGCCGAGCGCAG
AAGTGGTCCTGCAACTTTATCCGCCTCCATCCAGTCTATTAATTGTTGCCGGGAAGCTAGAGTAAGTAGT
TCGCCAGTTAATAGTTTGCGCAACGTTGTTGCCATTGCTGCAGGCATCGTGGTGTCACGCTCGTCGTTTG
GTATGGCTTCATTCAGCTCCGGTTCCCAACGATCAAGGCGAGTTACATGATCCCCCATGTTGTGCAAAAA
AGCGGTTAGCTCCTTCGGTCCTCCGATCGTTGTCAGAAGTAAGTTGGCCGCAGTGTTATCACTCATGGTT
ATGGCAGCACTGCATAATTCTCTTACTGTCATGCCATCCGTAAGATGCTTTTCTGTGACTGGTGAGTACT
CAACCAAGTCATTCTGAGAATAGTGTATGCGGCGACCGAGTTGCTCTTGCCCGGCGTCAACACGGGATAA
TACCGCGCCACATAGCAGAACTTTAAAAGTGCTCATCATTGGAAAACGTTCTTCGGGGCGAAAACTCTCA
AGGATCTTACCGCTGTTGAGATCCAGTTCGATGTAACCCACTCGTGCACCCAACTGATCTTCAGCATCTT
TTACTTTCACCAGCGTTTCTGGGTGAGCAAAAACAGGAAGGCAAAATGCCGCAAAAAAGGGAATAAGGGC
GACACGGAAATGTTGAATACTCATACTCTTCCTTTTTCAATATTATTGAAGCATTTATCAGGGTTATTGT
CTCATGAGCGGATACATATTTGAATGTATTTAGAAAAATAAACAAATAGGGGTTCCGCGCACATTTCCCC
GAAAAGTGCCACCTGACGTCTAAGAAACCATTATTATCATGACATTAACCTATAAAAATAGGCGTATCAC
GAGGCCCTTTCGTCTTCAAGAATTAGCTTGGCCATTGCATACGTTGTATCCATATCATAATATGTACATT
TATATTGGCTCATGTCCAACATTACCGCCATGTTGACATTGATTATTGACTAGTTATTAATAGTAATCAA
TTACGGGGTCATTAGTTCATAGCCCATATATGGAGT
Features (pLannotate 1.2.2; 22 found; start..end, strand, type, name):
    309..512     +  promoter       CMV promoter: human cytomegalovirus (CMV) immediate early promoter
    513..688     +  LTR            5' LTR (truncated): truncated long terminal repeat from Moloney murine sarcoma virus
    810..1084    +  misc_feature   MESV Ψ (fragment): packaging signal of murine embryonic stem cell virus
   1151..1567    +  CDS            gag (truncated): truncated Moloney murine leukemia virus (MMLV) gag gene lacking the start codon
   1604..1907    +  enhancer       CMV enhancer: human cytomegalovirus immediate early enhancer
   1980..1997    -  promoter       CMV promoter (fragment): human cytomegalovirus (CMV) immediate early promoter
   2060..2111    +  promoter       CMVd2 promoter: truncated human cytomegalovirus (CMV) immediate early promoter that yields moderately reduced expression relative to the full-length promoter
   2288..2983    +  CDS            TurboRFP: red fluorescent protein from Entacmaea quadricolor mammalian codon-optimized
   2995..3567    +  misc_feature   IRES: internal ribosome entry site (IRES) of the encephalomyocarditis virus (EMCV)
   3586..4375    +  CDS            NeoR/KanR (fragment): aminoglycoside phosphotransferase from Tn5; aph(3')-II (or nptII); confers resistance to neomycin, kanamycin, and G418 (Geneticin®)
   4382..4450    +  CDS            ble (fragment): BLE_KLEPN - Experimental evidence at protein level: Swiss-Prot protein existence level 1. Binding protein with a strong affinity to the bleomycin family of antibiotics. Binds to CL990; an antimitotic-antibiotic compound. From Klebsiella pneumoniae.
   4546..4617    +  CDS            Mos (fragment): MOS_MOUSE - Experimental evidence at transcript level: Swiss-Prot protein existence level 2. From Mus musculus (Mouse).
   4650..4750    +  CDS            env (fragment): murine leukemia virus gPr80 envelope polyprotein precursor; env; proteolytically cleaved into gp70SU and p15TM subunits
   4792..5217    +  LTR            3' LTR (ΔU3): self-inactivating 3' long terminal repeat (LTR) from Moloney murine leukemia virus
   5286..5326    +  CDS            rop (fragment): Rop protein, which maintains plasmids at low copy number; rop
   5428..5466    +  misc_feature   bom (fragment): basis of mobility region from pBR322
   5483..5812    +  promoter       SV40 promoter: SV40 enhancer and early promoter
   5818..5919    +  misc_feature   bom (fragment): basis of mobility region from pBR322
   6105..6693    -  rep_origin     ori: high-copy-number ColE1/pMB1/pBR322/pUC origin of replication
   6864..7724    -  CDS            AmpR: β-lactamase; bla; confers resistance to ampicillin, carbenicillin, and related antibiotics
   7725..7829    -  promoter       AmpR promoter: bla
   8015..308     +  enhancer       CMV enhancer (across the origin): human cytomegalovirus immediate early enhancer
