>Addgene plasmid #73016 | pQCXIP-turboRFP | addgene full sequence | sequence record 264354 | Addgene NGS Result
TCCGCGTTACATAACTTACGGTAAATGGCCCGCCTGGCTGACCGCCCAACGACCCCCGCCCATTGACGTC
AATAATGACGTATGTTCCCATAGTAACGCCAATAGGGACTTTCCATTGACGTCAATGGGTGGAGTATTTA
CGGTAAACTGCCCACTTGGCAGTACATCAAGTGTATCATATGCCAAGTACGCCCCCTATTGACGTCAATG
ACGGTAAATGGCCCGCCTGGCATTATGCCCAGTACATGACCTTATGGGACTTTCCTACTTGGCAGTACAT
CTACGTATTAGTCATCGCTATTACCATGGTGATGCGGTTTTGGCAGTACATCAATGGGCGTGGATAGCGG
TTTGACTCACGGGGATTTCCAAGTCTCCACCCCATTGACGTCAATGGGAGTTTGTTTTGGCACCAAAATC
AACGGGACTTTCCAAAATGTCGTAACAACTCCGCCCCATTGACGCAAATGGGCGGTAGGCGTGTACGGTG
GGAGGTCTATATAAGCAGAGCTCAATAAAAGAGCCCACAACCCCTCACTCGGCGCGCCAGTCTTCCGATA
GACTGCGTCGCCCGGGTACCCGTATTCCCAATAAAGCCTCTTGCTGTTTGCATCCGAATCGTGGTCTCGC
TGTTCCTTGGGAGGGTCTCCTCTGAGTGATTGACTACCCACGACGGGGGTCTTTCATTTGGGGGCTCGTC
CGGGATTTGGAGACCCCTGCCCAGGGACCACCGACCCACCACCGGGAGGTAAGCTGGCCAGCAACTTATC
TGTGTCTGTCCGATTGTCTAGTGTCTATGTTTGATGTTATGCGCCTGCGTCTGTACTAGTTAGCTAACTA
GCTCTGTATCTGGCGGACCCGTGGTGGAACTGACGAGTTCTGAACACCCGGCCGCAACCCTGGGAGACGT
CCCAGGGACTTTGGGGGCCGTTTTTGTGGCCCGACCTGAGGAAGGGAGTCGATGTGGAATCCGACCCCGT
CAGGATATGTGGTTCTGGTAGGAGACGAGAACCTAAAACAGTTCCCGCCTCCGTCTGAATTTTTGCTTTC
GGTTTGGAACCGAAGCCGCGCGTCTTGTCTGCTGCAGCGCTGCAGCATCGTTCTGTGTTGTCTCTGTCTG
ACTGTGTTTCTGTATTTGTCTGAAAATTAGGGCCAGACTGTTACCACTCCCTTAAGTTTGACCTTAGGTC
ACTGGAAAGATGTCGAGCGGATCGCTCACAACCAGTCGGTAGATGTCAAGAAGAGACGTTGGGTTACCTT
CTGCTCTGCAGAATGGCCAACCTTTAACGTCGGATGGCCGCGAGACGGCACCTTTAACCGAGACCTCATC
ACCCAGGTTAAGATCAAGGTCTTTTCACCTGGCCCGCATGGACACCCAGACCAGGTCCCCTACATCGTGA
CCTGGGAAGCCTTGGCTTTTGACCCCCCTCCCTGGGTCAAGCCCTTTGTACACCCTAAGCCTCCGCCTCC
TCTTCCTCCATCCGCCCCGTCTCTCCCCCTTGAACCTCCTCGTTCGACCCCGCCTCGATCCTCCCTTTAT
CCAGCCCTCACTCCTTCTCTAGGCGCCGGAATTGAAGATCTGGGGGATCGATCCTCTAGAGTCCGTTACA
TAACTTACGGTAAATGGCCCGCCTGGCTGACCGCCCAACGACCCCCGCCCATTGACGTCAATAATGACGT
ATGTTCCCATAGTAACGCCAATAGGGACTTTCCATTGACGTCAATGGGTGGAGTATTTACGGTAAACTGC
CCACTTGGCAGTACATCAAGTGTATCATATGCCAAGTACGCCCCCTATTGACGTCAATGACGGTAAATGG
CCCGCCTGGCATTATGCCCAGTACATGACCTTATGGGACTTTCCTACTTGGCAGTACATCTACGTATTAG
TCATCGCTATTACCATGGTGATGCGGTTTTGGCAGTACATCAATGGGCGTGGATAGCGGTTTGACTCACG
GGGATTTCCAAGTCTCCACCCCATTGACGTCAATGGGAGTTTGTTTTGGCACCAAAATCAACGGGACTTT
CCAAAATGTCGTAACAACTCCGCCCCATTGACGCAAATGGGCGGTAGGCGTGTACGGTGGGAGGTCTATA
TAAGCAGAGCTCGTTTAGTGAACCGTCAGATCGCCTGGAGACGCCATCCACGCTGTTTTGACCTCCATAG
AAGACACCGGGACCGATCCAGCCTCCGCGGCCGGGAACGGTGCATTGGAACGGACCTGCAGGAATTGATC
CGCGGCCGCACCGGTAGGCCTCGTACGCTTAATTAACGGATCCTGGCATGAGCGAGCTGATCAAGGAGAA
CATGCACATGAAGCTGTACATGGAGGGCACCGTGAACAACCACCACTTCAAGTGCACATCCGAGGGCGAA
GGCAAGCCCTACGAGGGCACCCAGACCATGAAGATCAAGGTGGTCGAGGGCGGCCCTCTCCCCTTCGCCT
TCGACATCCTGGCTACCAGCTTCATGTACGGCAGCAAAGCCTTCATCAACCACACCCAGGGCATCCCCGA
CTTCTTTAAGCAGTCCTTCCCTGAGGGCTTCACATGGGAGAGAATCACCACATACGAAGACGGGGGCGTG
CTGACCGCTACCCAGGACACCAGCTTCCAGAACGGCTGCATCATCTACAACGTCAAGATCAACGGGGTGA
ACTTCCCATCCAACGGCCCTGTGATGCAGAAGAAAACACGCGGCTGGGAGGCCAACACCGAGATGCTGTA
CCCCGCTGACGGCGGCCTGAGAGGCCACAGCCAGATGGCCCTGAAGCTCGTGGGCGGGGGCTACCTGCAC
TGCTCCTTCAAGACCACATACAGATCCAAGAAACCCGCTAAGAACCTCAAGATGCCCGGCTTCCACTTCG
TGGACCACAGACTGGAAAGAATCAAGGAGGCCGACAAAGAGACCTACGTCGAGCAGCACGAGATGGCTGT
GGCCAAGTACTGCGACCTCCCTAGCAAACTGGGGCACAGATGATACGAATTCCGCCCCCCYCCCYCCCCC
CCCCCTAACGTTACTGGCCGAAGCCGCTTGGAATAAGGCCGGTGTGCGTTTGTCTATATGTTATTTTCCA
CCATATTGCCGTCTTTTGGCAATGTGAGGGCCCGGAAACCTGGCCCTGTCTTCTTGACGAGCATTCCTAG
GGGTCTTTCCCCTCTCGCCAAAGGAATGCAAGGTCTGTTGAATGTCGTGAAGGAAGCAGTTCCTCTGGAA
GCTTCTTGAAGACAAACAACGTCTGTAGCGACCCTTTGCAGGCAGCGGAACCCCCCACCTGGCGACAGGT
GCCTCTGCGGCCAAAAGCCACGTGTATAAGATACACCTGCAAAGGCGGCACAACCCCAGTGCCACGTTGT
GAGTTGGATAGTTGTGGAAAGAGTCAAATGGCTCTCCTCAAGCGTATTCAACAAGGGGCTGAAGGATGCC
CAGAAGGTACCCCATTGTATGGGATCTGATCTGGGGCCTCGGTGCACATGCTTTACATGTGTTTAGTCGA
GGTTAAAAAAACGTCTAGGCCCCCCGAACCACGGGGACGTGGTTTTCCTTTGAAAAACACGATGATAAGC
TTGCCACAACCCACAAGGAGACGACCTTCCATGACCGAGTACAAGCCCACGGTGCGCCTCGCCACCCGCG
ACGACGTCCCCCGGGCCGTACGCACCCTCGCCGCCGCGTTCGCCGACTACCCCGCCACGCGCCACACCGT
CGACCCGGACCGCCACATCGAGCGGGTCACCGAGCTGCAAGAACTCTTCCTCACGCGCGTCGGGCTCGAC
ATCGGCAAGGTGTGGGTCGCGGACGACGGCGCCGCGGTGGCGGTCTGGACCACGCCGGAGAGCGTCGAAG
CGGGGGCGGTGTTCGCCGAGATCGGCCCGCGCATGGCCGAGTTGAGCGGTTCCCGGCTGGCCGCGCAGCA
ACAGATGGAAGGCCTCCTGGCGCCGCACCGGCCCAAGGAGCCCGCGTGGTTCCTGGCCACCGTCGGCGTC
TCGCCCGACCACCAGGGCAAGGGTCTGGGCAGCGCCGTCGTGCTCCCCGGAGTGGAGGCGGCCGAGCGCG
CCGGGGTGCCCGCCTTCCTGGAGACCTCCGCGCCCCGCAACCTCCCCTTCTACGAGCGGCTCGGCTTCAC
CGTCACCGCCGACGTCGAGGTGCCCGAAGGACCGCGCACCTGGTGCATGACCCGCAAGCCCGGTGCCTGA
CGCCCGCCCCACGACCCGCAGCGCCCGACCGAAAGGAGCGCACGACCCCATGGCTCCGACCGAAGCCACC
CGGGGCGGCCCCGCCGACCCCGCACCCGCCCCCGAGGCCCACCGACTCTAGTCGAGGGCTGCAGCGCTGC
AGAGGCCGAGTGCAGAACTGCTCCAAAGGGACCTCAAGGCTTTCCGAGGGACACTAGGCTGACTCCATCG
AGCCAGTGTAGAGATAAGCTTATCGATTAGTCCAATTTGTTAAAGACAGGATATCAGTGGTCCAGGCTCT
AGTTTTGACTCAACAATATCACCAGCTGAAGCCTATAGAGTACGAGCCATAGATAAAATAAAAGATTTTA
TTTAGTCTCCAGAAAAAGGGGGGAATGAAAGACCCCACCTGTAGGTTTGGCAAGCTAGCTTAAGTAACGC
CATTTTGCAAGGCATGGAAAAATACATAACTGAGAATAGAGAAGTTCAGATCAAGGTCAGGAACAGATGG
AACAGGGTCGACCCTAGAGAACCATCAGATGTTTCCAGGGTGCCCCAAGGACCTGAAATGACCCTGTGCC
TTATTTGAACTAACCAATCAGTTCGCTTCTCGCTTCTGTTCGCGCGCTTCTGCTCCCCGAGCTCAATAAA
AGAGCCCACAACCCCTCACTCGGGGCGCCAGTCCTCCGATTGACTGAGTCGCCCGGGTACCCGTGTATCC
AATAAACCCTCTTGCAGTTGCATCCGACTTGTGGTCTCGCTGTTCCTTGGGAGGGTCTCCTCTGAGTGAT
TGACTACCCGTCAGCGGGGGTCTTTCATTTGGGGGCTCGTCCGGGATCGGGAGACCCCTGCCCAGGGACC
ACCGACCCACCACCGGGAGGTAAGCTGGCTGCCTCGCGCGTTTCGGTGATGACGGTGAAAACCTCTGACA
CATGCAGCTCCCGGAGACGGTCACAGCTTGTCTGTAAGCGGATGCCGGGAGCAGACAAGCCCGTCAGGGC
GCGTCAGCGGGTGTTGGCGGGTGTCGGGGCGCAGCCATGACCCAGTCACGTAGCGATAGCGGAGTGTAGA
TCCGGCTGTGGAATGTGTGTCAGTTAGGGTGTGGAAAGTCCCCAGGCTCCCCAGCAGGCAGAAGTATGCA
AAGCATGCATCTCAATTAGTCAGCAACCAGGTGTGGAAAGTCCCCAGGCTCCCCAGCAGGCAGAAGTATG
CAAAGCATGCATCTCAATTAGTCAGCAACCATAGTCCCGCCCCTAACTCCGCCCATCCCGCCCCTAACTC
CGCCCAGTTCCGCCCATTCTCCGCCCCATGGCTGACTAATTTTTTTTATTTATGCAGAGGCCGAGGCCGC
CTCGGCCTCTGAGCTATTCCAGAAGTAGTGAGGAGGCTTTTTTGGAGGCCTAGGCTTTTGCAAAAAGCTT
ACTGGCTTAACTATGCGGCATCAGAGCAGATTGTACTGAGAGTGCACCATATGCGGTGTGAAATACCGCA
CAGATGCGTAAGGAGAAAATACCGCATCAGGCGCTCTTCCGCTTCCTCGCTCACTGACTCGCTGCGCTCG
GTCGTTCGGCTGCGGCGAGCGGTATCAGCTCACTCAAAGGCGGTAATACGGTTATCCACAGAATCAGGGG
ATAACGCAGGAAAGAACATGTGAGCAAAAGGCCAGCAAAAGGCCAGGAACCGTAAAAAGGCCGCGTTGCT
GGCGTTTTTCCATAGGCTCCGCCCCCCTGACGAGCATCACAAAAATCGACGCTCAAGTCAGAGGTGGCGA
AACCCGACAGGACTATAAAGATACCAGGCGTTTCCCCCTGGAAGCTCCCTCGTGCGCTCTCCTGTTCCGA
CCCTGCCGCTTACCGGATACCTGTCCGCCTTTCTCCCTTCGGGAAGCGTGGCGCTTTCTCATAGCTCACG
CTGTAGGTATCTCAGTTCGGTGTAGGTCGTTCGCTCCAAGCTGGGCTGTGTGCACGAACCCCCCGTTCAG
CCCGACCGCTGCGCCTTATCCGGTAACTATCGTCTTGAGTCCAACCCGGTAAGACACGACTTATCGCCAC
TGGCAGCAGCCACTGGTAACAGGATTAGCAGAGCGAGGTATGTAGGCGGTGCTACAGAGTTCTTGAAGTG
GTGGCCTAACTACGGCTACACTAGAAGGACAGTATTTGGTATCTGCGCTCTGCTGAAGCCAGTTACCTTC
GGAAAAAGAGTTGGTAGCTCTTGATCCGGCAAACAAACCACCGCTGGTAGCGGTGGTTTTTTTGTTTGCA
AGCAGCAGATTACGCGCAGAAAAAAAGGATCTCAAGAAGATCCTTTGATCTTTTCTACGGGGTCTGACGC
TCAGTGGAACGAAAACTCACGTTAAGGGATTTTGGTCATGAGATTATCAAAAAGGATCTTCACCTAGATC
CTTTTAAATTAAAAATGAAGTTTTAAATCAATCTAAAGTATATATGAGTAAACTTGGTCTGACAGTTACC
AATGCTTAATCAGTGAGGCACCTATCTCAGCGATCTGTCTATTTCGTTCATCCATAGTTGCCTGACTCCC
CGTCGTGTAGATAACTACGATACGGGAGGGCTTACCATCTGGCCCCAGTGCTGCAATGATACCGCGAGAC
CCACGCTCACCGGCTCCAGATTTATCAGCAATAAACCAGCCAGCCGGAAGGGCCGAGCGCAGAAGTGGTC
CTGCAACTTTATCCGCCTCCATCCAGTCTATTAATTGTTGCCGGGAAGCTAGAGTAAGTAGTTCGCCAGT
TAATAGTTTGCGCAACGTTGTTGCCATTGCTGCAGGCATCGTGGTGTCACGCTCGTCGTTTGGTATGGCT
TCATTCAGCTCCGGTTCCCAACGATCAAGGCGAGTTACATGATCCCCCATGTTGTGCAAAAAAGCGGTTA
GCTCCTTCGGTCCTCCGATCGTTGTCAGAAGTAAGTTGGCCGCAGTGTTATCACTCATGGTTATGGCAGC
ACTGCATAATTCTCTTACTGTCATGCCATCCGTAAGATGCTTTTCTGTGACTGGTGAGTACTCAACCAAG
TCATTCTGAGAATAGTGTATGCGGCGACCGAGTTGCTCTTGCCCGGCGTCAACACGGGATAATACCGCGC
CACATAGCAGAACTTTAAAAGTGCTCATCATTGGAAAACGTTCTTCGGGGCGAAAACTCTCAAGGATCTT
ACCGCTGTTGAGATCCAGTTCGATGTAACCCACTCGTGCACCCAACTGATCTTCAGCATCTTTTACTTTC
ACCAGCGTTTCTGGGTGAGCAAAAACAGGAAGGCAAAATGCCGCAAAAAAGGGAATAAGGGCGACACGGA
AATGTTGAATACTCATACTCTTCCTTTTTCAATATTATTGAAGCATTTATCAGGGTTATTGTCTCATGAG
CGGATACATATTTGAATGTATTTAGAAAAATAAACAAATAGGGGTTCCGCGCACATTTCCCCGAAAAGTG
CCACCTGACGTCTAAGAAACCATTATTATCATGACATTAACCTATAAAAATAGGCGTATCACGAGGCCCT
TTCGTCTTCAAGAATTAGCTTGGCCATTGCATACGTTGTATCCATATCATAATATGTACATTTATATTGG
CTCATGTCCAACATTACCGCCATGTTGACATTGATTATTGACTAGTTATTAATAGTAATCAATTACGGGG
TCATTAGTTCATAGCCCATATATGGAGT
Features (pLannotate 1.2.2; 21 found; start..end, strand, type, name):
    309..512     +  promoter       CMV promoter: human cytomegalovirus (CMV) immediate early promoter
    513..688     +  LTR            5' LTR (truncated): truncated long terminal repeat from Moloney murine sarcoma virus
    810..1084    +  misc_feature   MESV Ψ (fragment): packaging signal of murine embryonic stem cell virus
   1151..1567    +  CDS            gag (truncated): truncated Moloney murine leukemia virus (MMLV) gag gene lacking the start codon
   1604..1907    +  enhancer       CMV enhancer: human cytomegalovirus immediate early enhancer
   1908..2111    +  promoter       CMV promoter: human cytomegalovirus (CMV) immediate early promoter
   2288..2983    +  CDS            TurboRFP: red fluorescent protein from Entacmaea quadricolor mammalian codon-optimized
   3106..3568    +  misc_feature   IRES: internal ribosome entry site (IRES) of the encephalomyocarditis virus (EMCV)
   3601..4200    +  CDS            PuroR: puromycin N-acetyltransferase; pac from Streptomyces alboniger; confers resistance to puromycin
   4250..4315    +  CDS            dmpM (fragment): DMPM_STRAD - Protein inferred from homology: Swiss-Prot protein existence level 3. From Streptomyces alboniger.
   4328..4399    +  CDS            Mos (fragment): MOS_MOUSE - Experimental evidence at transcript level: Swiss-Prot protein existence level 2. From Mus musculus (Mouse).
   4432..4532    +  CDS            env (fragment): murine leukemia virus gPr80 envelope polyprotein precursor; env; proteolytically cleaved into gp70SU and p15TM subunits
   4574..4999    +  LTR            3' LTR (ΔU3): self-inactivating 3' long terminal repeat (LTR) from Moloney murine leukemia virus
   5068..5108    +  CDS            rop (fragment): Rop protein, which maintains plasmids at low copy number; rop
   5210..5248    +  misc_feature   bom (fragment): basis of mobility region from pBR322
   5265..5594    +  promoter       SV40 promoter: SV40 enhancer and early promoter
   5600..5701    +  misc_feature   bom (fragment): basis of mobility region from pBR322
   5887..6475    -  rep_origin     ori: high-copy-number ColE1/pMB1/pBR322/pUC origin of replication
   6646..7506    -  CDS            AmpR: β-lactamase; bla; confers resistance to ampicillin, carbenicillin, and related antibiotics
   7507..7611    -  promoter       AmpR promoter: bla
   7797..308     +  enhancer       CMV enhancer (across the origin): human cytomegalovirus immediate early enhancer
