[The description below was written by a language model from this plasmid's Addgene catalogue record and pLannotate feature annotations shown in this document.]
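Description:
pQCXIP-turboRFP is a self-inactivating gammaretroviral (MoMLV-based) expression vector built on the Clontech pQCXIP backbone, intended for retroviral delivery of the red fluorescent protein TurboRFP into mammalian cells. It is maintained in E. coli through a high-copy ColE1/pUC-type origin and an ampicillin resistance gene (β-lactamase with its own promoter). The total size is about 8 kb, with an insert of roughly 700 bp cloned between BamHI and EcoRI sites that were both preserved.

The viral transcript is driven in packaging cells by a hybrid 5′ element in which the CMV enhancer/promoter replaces the U3 region of a truncated 5′ LTR. This is followed by the Ψ packaging signal and a truncated, start-codon-less gag segment that aids encapsidation. The 3′ LTR carries a U3 deletion, which is copied to the 5′ end during reverse transcription. The integrated provirus therefore lacks LTR promoter activity, and expression depends on the internal CMV immediate early enhancer/promoter. That promoter produces a bicistronic message: mammalian codon-optimized TurboRFP (from Entacmaea quadricolor), an EMCV IRES, and a downstream drug resistance gene, which links red fluorescence to selection of stably transduced cells. An SV40 promoter element also sits in the plasmid backbone outside the LTRs.

The two sequence records disagree on the selection marker. The repository's sequencing result (7,868 nt) shows puromycin N-acetyltransferase after the IRES, matching the catalogue entry and the pQCXIP name. The depositor-supplied sequence (8,086 nt) is annotated with a NeoR/KanR fragment at that position and appears to reflect a neomycin-type backbone instead.
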