Addgene plasmid #73016: pQCXIP-turboRFP
Purpose: Retroviral expression of turboRFP
Depositing lab: Michael Grusch. Depositing organization: Medical University of Vienna.
Backbone
  Vector backbone: pQCXIP
  Backbone manufacturer: Clontech
  Backbone size w/o insert (bp): 7300
  Total vector size (bp): 8000
  Vector type: Mammalian Expression, Retroviral
  Selectable markers: Puromycin
Growth in bacteria
  Bacterial resistance: Ampicillin, 100 μg/mL
  Growth temperature: 37°C
  Growth strain: NEB Stable
  Copy number: High Copy
Gene/Insert
  Gene/Insert name: TurboRFP
  Species: Entacmaea quadricolor
  Insert size (bp): 700
  Promoter: CMV
  Cloning method: Restriction Enzyme; 5′ cloning site BamHI (not destroyed); 3′ cloning site EcoRI (not destroyed)
  Sequencing primers: 5′ LNCX; 3′ pLP-LNCX-rev
Terms and licenses: Academic/Nonprofit Terms; Industry Terms: Not Available to Industry
How to cite: pQCXIP-turboRFP was a gift from Michael Grusch (Addgene plasmid # 73016 ; http://n2t.net/addgene:73016 ; RRID:Addgene_73016)
