>Addgene plasmid #73016 | pQCXIP-turboRFP | addgene partial sequence | sequence record 135994 | LNCX 5'-AGCTCGTTTAGTGAACCGTCAGATC-3'
TTTTGACCTCCATAGAAGACACCGGGACCGATCCAGCCTCCGCGGCCGGGAACGGTGCATTGGAACGGAC
CTGCAGGAATTGATCCGCGGCCGCACCGGTAGGCCTCGTACGCTTAATTAACGGATCCTGGCATGAGCGA
GCTGATCAAGGAGAACATGCACATGAAGCTGTACATGGAGGGCACCGTGAACAACCACCACTTCAAGTGC
ACATCCGAGGGCGAAGGCAAGCCCTACGAGGGCACCCAGACCATGAAGATCAAGGTGGTCGAGGGCGGCC
CTCTCCCCTTCGCCTTCGACATCCTGGCTACCAGCTTCATGTACGGCAGCAAAGCCTTCATCAACCACAC
CCAGGGCATCCCCGACTTCTTTAAGCAGTCCTTCCCTGAGGGCTTCACATGGGAGAGAATCACCACATAC
GAAGACGGGGGCGTGCTGACCGCTACCCAGGACACCAGCTTCCAGAACGGCTGCATCATCTACAACGTCA
AGATCAACGGGGTGAACTTCCCATCCAACGGCCCTGTGATGCAGAAGAAAACACGCGGCTGGGAGGCCAA
CACCGAGATGCTGTACCCCGCTGACGGCGGCCTGAGAGGCCACAGCCAGATGGCCCTGAAGCTCGTGGGC
GGGGGCTACCTGCACTGCTCCTTCAAGACCACATACAGATCCAAGAAACCCGCTAAGAACCTCAAGATGC
CCGGCTTCCACTTCGTGGACCACAGACTGGAAAGAATCAAGGAGGCCGACAAAGAGACCTACGTCGAGCA
GCACGAGATGGCTGTGGCCAAGTACTGCGACCTCCCTAGCAAACTGGGGCACAGATGA
